Addgene plasmid #132614: pGEX6P-1 human HUWE1 WWE (1611-1703)
Purpose: expresses human HUWE1 WWE (1611-1703) in E. coli
Depositing lab: Wenqing Xu. Depositing organization: University of Washington. Publication: Recognition of the iso-ADP-ribose moiety in poly(ADP-ribose) by WWE domains suggests a general mechanism for poly(ADP-ribosyl)ation-dependent ubiquitination. Wang Z, Michaud GA, Cheng Z, Zhang Y, Hinds TR, Fan E, Cong F, Xu W. Genes Dev. 2012 Feb 1;26(3):235-40. doi: 10.1101/gad.182618.111. Epub 2012 Jan 19. PubMed 22267412.
Backbone
  Vector backbone: pGEX-6P1
  Vector type: Bacterial Expression
Growth in bacteria
  Bacterial resistance: Ampicillin, 100 μg/mL
  Growth temperature: 37°C
  Growth strain: DH5alpha
  Copy number: Unknown
Gene/Insert
  Gene/Insert name: HUWE1 WWE (1611-1703)
  Species: H. sapiens (human)
Terms and licenses: Academic/Nonprofit Terms; Industry Terms: Not Available to Industry
How to cite: pGEX6P-1 human HUWE1 WWE (1611-1703) was a gift from Wenqing Xu (Addgene plasmid # 132614 ; http://n2t.net/addgene:132614 ; RRID:Addgene_132614)
