[The description below was written by a language model from this plasmid's Addgene catalogue record and pLannotate feature annotations shown in this document.]
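Description:
pGEX6P-1 human HUWE1 WWE (1611-1703) is a bacterial expression plasmid built on the pGEX-6P-1 backbone for producing a fragment of the human E3 ubiquitin ligase HUWE1, residues 1611–1703 comprising its WWE domain, in E. coli. The sequenced record is 5,248 nt. It replicates from a ColE1/pMB1-type origin and is selected with ampicillin through the β-lactamase gene driven by its own promoter; the catalogue lists the copy number as unknown. Short remnants of pBR322-derived rop and bom sequences, a lac promoter/lacZα segment and a small yciV fragment are also annotated and are backbone leftovers rather than functional payload.

Expression is driven by the tac promoter, a strong trp/lac hybrid, followed by a lac operator. Because the map is circular, this promoter lies at the end of the numbered sequence and reads across the origin into the Schistosoma japonicum glutathione S-transferase coding sequence. A plasmid-borne lacI gene with its own promoter supplies lac repressor, keeping transcription off until it is relieved by IPTG. The HUWE1 insert is not annotated by the automated feature table, but the unannotated stretch immediately downstream of GST is where it would be expected, giving an N-terminal GST fusion. The pGEX-6P series normally places a PreScission protease site between GST and the insert, though that site is not called out in this table either.

The GST tag allows glutathione-affinity purification of the domain. The associated publication concerns recognition of the iso-ADP-ribose moiety of poly(ADP-ribose) by WWE domains, so the plasmid is suited to making recombinant protein for binding and structural studies of that kind.
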