Features (pLannotate 1.2.2; 16 found; start..end, strand, type, name):
      1..17      +  protein_bind   lac operator: The lac repressor binds to the lac operator to inhibit transcription in E. coli. This inhibition can be relieved by adding lactose or isopropyl-β-D-thiogalactopyranoside (IPTG). lac repressor encoded by lacI
     40..693     +  CDS            GST26_SCHJA: Experimental evidence at protein level: Swiss-Prot protein existence level 1. GST isoenzymes appear to play a central role in the parasite detoxification system. Other functions are also suspected including a role in increasing the solubility of haematin in the parasite gut. From Schistosoma japonicum (Blood fluke).
   1047..1086    +  CDS            rop (fragment): Rop protein, which maintains plasmids at low copy number; rop
   1188..1228    +  misc_feature   bom (fragment): basis of mobility region from pBR322
   1333..1437    +  promoter       AmpR promoter: bla
   1438..2298    +  CDS            AmpR: β-lactamase; bla; confers resistance to ampicillin, carbenicillin, and related antibiotics
   2469..3057    +  rep_origin     ori: high-copy-number ColE1/pMB1/pBR322/pUC origin of replication
   3243..3294    -  misc_feature   bom (fragment): basis of mobility region from pBR322
   3301..3378    +  promoter       lacI promoter: lacI
   3379..4461    +  CDS            lacI: lac repressor; lacI; The lac repressor binds to the lac operator to inhibit transcription in E. coli. This inhibition can be relieved by adding lactose or isopropyl-β-D-thiogalactopyranoside (IPTG).
   4474..4495    +  protein_bind   CAP binding site: CAP binding activates transcription in the presence of cAMP. E. coli catabolite activator protein
   4510..4540    +  promoter       lac promoter: promoter for the E. coli lac operon
   4548..4564    +  protein_bind   lac operator: The lac repressor binds to the lac operator to inhibit transcription in E. coli. This inhibition can be relieved by adding lactose or isopropyl-β-D-thiogalactopyranoside (IPTG). lac repressor encoded by lacI
   4584..4757    +  CDS            lacZα: LacZα fragment of β-galactosidase; lacZ fragment
   5021..5137    -  CDS            yciV (fragment): RNAAM_ECOLI - Also known as trpH From Escherichia coli (strain K12).
   5213..5241    +  promoter       tac promoter: strong E. coli promoter; hybrid between the trp and lac UV5 promoters
>Addgene plasmid #132614 | pGEX6P-1 human HUWE1 WWE (1611-1703) | addgene full sequence | sequence record 259539 | Addgene NGS Result
TTGTGAGCGGATAACAATTTCACACAGGAAACAGTATTCATGTCCCCTATACTAGGTTATTGGAAAATTA
AGGGCCTTGTGCAACCCACTCGACTTCTTTTGGAATATCTTGAAGAAAAATATGAAGAGCATTTGTATGA
GCGCGATGAAGGTGATAAATGGCGAAACAAAAAGTTTGAATTGGGTTTGGAGTTTCCCAATCTTCCTTAT
TATATTGATGGTGATGTTAAATTAACACAGTCTATGGCCATCATACGTTATATAGCTGACAAGCACAACA
TGTTGGGTGGTTGTCCAAAAGAGCGTGCAGAGATTTCAATGCTTGAAGGAGCGGTTTTGGATATTAGATA
CGGTGTTTCGAGAATTGCATATAGTAAAGACTTTGAAACTCTCAAAGTTGATTTTCTTAGCAAGCTACCT
GAAATGCTGAAAATGTTCGAAGATCGTTTATGTCATAAAACATATTTAAATGGTGATCATGTAACCCATC
CTGACTTCATGTTGTATGACGCTCTTGATGTTGTTTTATACATGGACCCAATGTGCCTGGATGCGTTCCC
AAAATTAGTTTGTTTTAAAAAACGTATTGAAGCTATCCCACAAATTGATAAGTACTTGAAATCCAGCAAG
TATATAGCATGGCCTTTGCAGGGCTGGCAAGCCACGTTTGGTGGTGGCGACCATCCTCCAAAATCGGATC
TGGAAGTTCTGTTCCAGGGGCCCCTGGGATCCCAGTCCAACAGTAATAATTGGCGATGGTTTGACGATAG
ATCAGGCCGGTGGTGCTCATACTCCGCGAGTAACAATAGTACAATAGACAGCGCATGGAAGAGCGGAGAA
ACAAGTGTCCGGTTCACCGCCGGTCGACGGAGGTACACCGTCCAGTTTACAACCATGGTACAGGTCAACG
AAGAAACAGGAAACCGCAGACCTGTTATGCTGACGCTCCTGCGCGTGCCCCGATTGAATAAGAACTCCAA
GAACTCCAATGGCCAGGAACTCGAAAAGACATGACTCGAGCGGCCGCATCGTGACTGACTGACGATCTGC
CTCGCGCGTTTCGGTGATGACGGTGAAAACCTCTGACACATGCAGCTCCCGGAGACGGTCACAGCTTGTC
TGTAAGCGGATGCCGGGAGCAGACAAGCCCGTCAGGGCGCGTCAGCGGGTGTTGGCGGGTGTCGGGGCGC
AGCCATGACCCAGTCACGTAGCGATAGCGGAGTGTATAATTCTTGAAGACGAAAGGGCCTCGTGATACGC
CTATTTTTATAGGTTAATGTCATGATAATAATGGTTTCTTAGACGTCAGGTGGCACTTTTCGGGGAAATG
TGCGCGGAACCCCTATTTGTTTATTTTTCTAAATACATTCAAATATGTATCCGCTCATGAGACAATAACC
CTGATAAATGCTTCAATAATATTGAAAAAGGAAGAGTATGAGTATTCAACATTTCCGTGTCGCCCTTATT
CCCTTTTTTGCGGCATTTTGCCTTCCTGTTTTTGCTCACCCAGAAACGCTGGTGAAAGTAAAAGATGCTG
AAGATCAGTTGGGTGCACGAGTGGGTTACATCGAACTGGATCTCAACAGCGGTAAGATCCTTGAGAGTTT
TCGCCCCGAAGAACGTTTTCCAATGATGAGCACTTTTAAAGTTCTGCTATGTGGCGCGGTATTATCCCGT
GTTGACGCCGGGCAAGAGCAACTCGGTCGCCGCATACACTATTCTCAGAATGACTTGGTTGAGTACTCAC
CAGTCACAGAAAAGCATCTTACGGATGGCATGACAGTAAGAGAATTATGCAGTGCTGCCATAACCATGAG
TGATAACACTGCGGCCAACTTACTTCTGACAACGATCGGAGGACCGAAGGAGCTAACCGCTTTTTTGCAC
AACATGGGGGATCATGTAACTCGCCTTGATCGTTGGGAACCGGAGCTGAATGAAGCCATACCAAACGACG
AGCGTGACACCACGATGCCTGCAGCAATGGCAACAACGTTGCGCAAACTATTAACTGGCGAACTACTTAC
TCTAGCTTCCCGGCAACAATTAATAGACTGGATGGAGGCGGATAAAGTTGCAGGACCACTTCTGCGCTCG
GCCCTTCCGGCTGGCTGGTTTATTGCTGATAAATCTGGAGCCGGTGAGCGTGGGTCTCGCGGTATCATTG
CAGCACTGGGGCCAGATGGTAAGCCCTCCCGTATCGTAGTTATCTACACGACGGGGAGTCAGGCAACTAT
GGATGAACGAAATAGACAGATCGCTGAGATAGGTGCCTCACTGATTAAGCATTGGTAACTGTCAGACCAA
GTTTACTCATATATACTTTAGATTGATTTAAAACTTCATTTTTAATTTAAAAGGATCTAGGTGAAGATCC
TTTTTGATAATCTCATGACCAAAATCCCTTAACGTGAGTTTTCGTTCCACTGAGCGTCAGACCCCGTAGA
AAAGATCAAAGGATCTTCTTGAGATCCTTTTTTTCTGCGCGTAATCTGCTGCTTGCAAACAAAAAAACCA
CCGCTACCAGCGGTGGTTTGTTTGCCGGATCAAGAGCTACCAACTCTTTTTCCGAAGGTAACTGGCTTCA
GCAGAGCGCAGATACCAAATACTGTCCTTCTAGTGTAGCCGTAGTTAGGCCACCACTTCAAGAACTCTGT
AGCACCGCCTACATACCTCGCTCTGCTAATCCTGTTACCAGTGGCTGCTGCCAGTGGCGATAAGTCGTGT
CTTACCGGGTTGGACTCAAGACGATAGTTACCGGATAAGGCGCAGCGGTCGGGCTGAACGGGGGGTTCGT
GCACACAGCCCAGCTTGGAGCGAACGACCTACACCGAACTGAGATACCTACAGCGTGAGCTATGAGAAAG
CGCCACGCTTCCCGAAGGGAGAAAGGCGGACAGGTATCCGGTAAGCGGCAGGGTCGGAACAGGAGAGCGC
ACGAGGGAGCTTCCAGGGGGAAACGCCTGGTATCTTTATAGTCCTGTCGGGTTTCGCCACCTCTGACTTG
AGCGTCGATTTTTGTGATGCTCGTCAGGGGGGCGGAGCCTATGGAAAAACGCCAGCAACGCGGCCTTTTT
ACGGTTCCTGGCCTTTTGCTGGCCTTTTGCTCACATGTTCTTTCCTGCGTTATCCCCTGATTCTGTGGAT
AACCGTATTACCGCCTTTGAGTGAGCTGATACCGCTCGCCGCAGCCGAACGACCGAGCGCAGCGAGTCAG
TGAGCGAGGAAGCGGAAGAGCGCCTGATGCGGTATTTTCTCCTTACGCATCTGTGCGGTATTTCACACCG
CATAAATTCCGACACCATCGAATGGCGCAAAACCTTTCGCGGTATGGCATGATAGCGCCCGGAAGAGAGT
CAATTCAGGGTGGTGAATGTGAAACCAGTAACGTTATACGATGTCGCAGAGTATGCCGGTGTCTCTTATC
AGACCGTTTCCCGCGTGGTGAACCAGGCCAGCCACGTTTCTGCGAAAACGCGGGAAAAAGTGGAAGCGGC
GATGGCGGAGCTGAATTACATTCCCAACCGCGTGGCACAACAACTGGCGGGCAAACAGTCGTTGCTGATT
GGCGTTGCCACCTCCAGTCTGGCCCTGCACGCGCCGTCGCAAATTGTCGCGGCGATTAAATCTCGCGCCG
ATCAACTGGGTGCCAGCGTGGTGGTGTCGATGGTAGAACGAAGCGGCGTCGAAGCCTGTAAAGCGGCGGT
GCACAATCTTCTCGCGCAACGCGTCAGTGGGCTGATCATTAACTATCCGCTGGATGACCAGGATGCCATT
GCTGTGGAAGCTGCCTGCACTAATGTTCCGGCGTTATTTCTTGATGTCTCTGACCAGACACCCATCAACA
GTATTATTTTCTCCCATGAAGACGGTACGCGACTGGGCGTGGAGCATCTGGTCGCATTGGGTCACCAGCA
AATCGCGCTGTTAGCGGGCCCATTAAGTTCTGTCTCGGCGCGTCTGCGTCTGGCTGGCTGGCATAAATAT
CTCACTCGCAATCAAATTCAGCCGATAGCGGAACGGGAAGGCGACTGGAGTGCCATGTCCGGTTTTCAAC
AAACCATGCAAATGCTGAATGAGGGCATCGTTCCCACTGCGATGCTGGTTGCCAACGATCAGATGGCGCT
GGGCGCAATGCGCGCCATTACCGAGTCCGGGCTGCGCGTTGGTGCGGATATCTCGGTAGTGGGATACGAC
GATACCGAAGACAGCTCATGTTATATCCCGCCGTTAACCACCATCAAACAGGATTTTCGCCTGCTGGGGC
AAACCAGCGTGGACCGCTTGCTGCAACTCTCTCAGGGCCAGGCGGTGAAGGGCAATCAGCTGTTGCCCGT
CTCACTGGTGAAAAGAAAAACCACGCTAGCGCCCAATACGCAAACCGCCTCTCCCCGCGCGTTGGCCGAT
TCATTAATGCAGCTGGCACGACAGGTTTCCCGACTGGAAAGCGGGCAGTGAGCGCAACGCAATTAATGTA
AGTTAGCTCACTCATTAGGCACCCCAGGCTTTACACTTTATGCTTCCGGCTCGTATGTTGTGTGGAATTG
TGAGCGGATAACAATTTCACACAGGAAACAGCTATGACCATGATTACGGATTCACTGGCCGTCGTTTTAC
AACGTCGTGACTGGGAAAACCCTGGCGTTACCCAACTTAATCGCCTTGCAGCACATCCCCCTTTCGCCAG
CTGGCGTAATAGCGAAGAGGCCCGCACCGATCGCCCTTCCCAACAGTTGCGCAGCCTGAATGGCGAATGG
CGCTTTGCCTGGTTTCCGGCACCAGAAGCGGTGCCGGAAAGCTGGCTGGAGTGCGATCTTCCTGAGGCCG
ATACTGTCGTCGTCCCCTCAAACTGGCAGATGCACGGTTACGATGCGCCCATCTACACCAACGTGACCTA
TCCCATTACGGTCAATCCGCCGTTTGTTCCCACGGAGAATCCGACGGGTTGTTACTCGCTCACATTTAAT
GTTGATGAAAGCTGGCTACAGGAAGGCCAGACGCGAATTATTTTTGATGGCGTTGGAATTAGCTTATCGA
CTGCACGGTGCACCAATGCTTCTGGCGTCAGGCAGCCATCGGAAGCTGTGGTATGGCTGTGCAGGTCGTA
AATCACTGCATAATTCGTGTCGCTCAAGGCGCACTCCCGTTCTGGATAATGTTTTTTGCGCCGACATCAT
AACGGTTCTGGCAAATATTCTGAAATGAGCTGTTGACAATTAATCATCGGCTCGTATAATGTGTGGAA
